Features (pLannotate 1.2.2; 16 found; start..end, strand, type, name):
    137..236     +  misc_feature   bom (fragment): basis of mobility region from pBR322
    242..399     -  CDS            lacZα (fragment): LacZα fragment of β-galactosidase; lacZ fragment
    415..448     +  protein_bind   loxP: Cre-mediated recombination occurs in the 8-bp core sequence (GCATACAT). Cre recombinase
   1442..3271    +  CDS            DRTS_TOXGO: Experimental evidence at protein level: Swiss-Prot protein existence level 1. Bifunctional enzyme. Involved in de novo dTMP biosynthesis. Key enzyme in folate metabolism. Catalyzes an essential reaction for de novo glycine and purine synthesis, DNA precursor synthesis, and for the conversion of dUMP to dTMP (By similarity). From Toxoplasma gondii.
   3287..3967    +  CDS            Blue102: Blue102 is a fluorescent protein published in 2010, derived from Discosoma sp..
   3978..4011    +  protein_bind   loxP: Cre-mediated recombination occurs in the 8-bp core sequence (GCATACAT). Cre recombinase
   5035..5064    +  misc_feature   MCS (fragment): pUC18/19 multiple cloning site
   5094..5112    -  promoter       T7 promoter: promoter for bacteriophage T7 RNA polymerase
   5120..5136    -  protein_bind   lac operator: The lac repressor binds to the lac operator to inhibit transcription in E. coli. This inhibition can be relieved by adding lactose or isopropyl-β-D-thiogalactopyranoside (IPTG). lac repressor encoded by lacI
   5144..5174    -  promoter       lac promoter: promoter for the E. coli lac operon
   5189..5210    -  protein_bind   CAP binding site: CAP binding activates transcription in the presence of cAMP. E. coli catabolite activator protein
   5223..5315    -  CDS            lacI (fragment): lac repressor; lacI; The lac repressor binds to the lac operator to inhibit transcription in E. coli. This inhibition can be relieved by adding lactose or isopropyl-β-D-thiogalactopyranoside (IPTG).
   5498..6086    -  rep_origin     ori: high-copy-number ColE1/pMB1/pBR322/pUC origin of replication
   6257..7117    -  CDS            AmpR: β-lactamase; bla; confers resistance to ampicillin, carbenicillin, and related antibiotics
   7118..7222    -  promoter       AmpR promoter: bla
   7317..35      +  CDS            rop (fragment) (across the origin): Rop protein, which maintains plasmids at low copy number; rop
>Addgene plasmid | pLoxP-DHFR-mCherry | analyzer sequence | sequence record 125145
TCGCGCGTTTCGGTGATGACGGTGAAAACCTCTGACACATGCAGCTCCCGGAGACGGTCACAGCTTGTCT
GTAAGCGGATGCCGGGAGCAGACAAGCCCGTCAGGGCGCGTCAGCGGGTGTTGGCGGGTGTCGGGGCTGG
CTTAACTATGCGGCATCAGAGCAGATTGTACTGAGAGTGCACCATATGCGGTGTGAAATACCGCACAGAT
GCGTAAGGAGAAAATACCGCATCAGGCGCCATTCGCCATTCAGGCTGCGCAACTGTTGGGAAGGGCGATC
GGTGCGGGCCTCTTCGCTATTACGCCAGCTGGCGAAAGGGGGATGTGCTGCAAGGCGATTAAGTTGGGTA
ACGCCAGGGTTTTCCCAGTCACGACGTTGTAAAACGACGGCCAGTGAATTCGAGCTCGGTACCCATAACT
TCGTATAGCATACATTATACGAAGTTATAAGCTTCGCCAGGCTGTAAATCCCGTGAGTCGTCCTCACAAA
TCATCAAGCAGGTGTCCTCAGGGAGACTGCCTGACTGAGTTATGCTAATTCCTTTCTACTTTGGCGTGGT
CACGGGGGCGCGCCGGATCCTTAATTAAGTCTAGCATGTCATTCGATTTTCACCCCCCGCGTAGTTCCTG
TGTGTCATTCGTTGTCGAGACAACTCTGTCCCGCCCCGGTGCTGTTCCATATGCGTGACTTTCCCGCAAT
TTTTTCAGACTTTCAGGAAAGACAGGCTCCGGAACGATCTCGTCCATGACTGGTAAATCCACGACACCGC
AATGGCCCCCAGCACCTCTATCTCTCGTGCCAGGGGACTAACGTTGTATGCGTCTGCGTCTTGTCTTTTT
GCATTCGCTTTCCAAAAAAGAGAGCCATCCGTTCCCCCGCACATTCAACGCCGCGAGTGCGGTTTTTGTC
TTTTTTGAGTGGTAGGACGCTTTTCATGCGCGAACTACGTGGACATTAAGTTCCATTCTCTTTTTCGACA
GCACGAAACCTTGCATTCAAACCCGCCCGCGGAAGATCCGATCTTGCTGCTGTTCGCAGTCCCAGTAGCG
TCCTGTCGGCCGCGCCGTCTCTGTTGGTGGGCAGCCGCTACACCTGTTATCTGACTGCCGTGCGCGAAAA
TGACGCCATTTTTGGGAAAATCGGGGAACTTCATTCTTTAAAAGTATGCGGAGGTTTCCTTTTTCTTCTG
TTCGTTTCTTTTTCTCGGGTTTGATAACCGTGTTCGATGTAAGCACTTTCCGTCTCTCCTCCGTGCTTTG
TTCGACATCGAGACCAGGTGTGCAGATCCTTCGCTTGTCGATCCGGAGACGCGTGTCTCGTAGAACCTTT
TCATTTTACCACACGGCAGTGCGGAGCACTGCTCTGAGTGCAGCAGGGACGGGTGAAGTTTCGCTTTAGT
AGTGCGTTTCTGCTCTACGGGGCGTTGTCGTGTCTGGGAAGATGCAGAAACCGGTGTGTCTGGTCGTCGC
GATGACCCCCAAGAGGGGCATCGGCATCAACAACGGCCTCCCGTGGCCCCACTTGACCACAGATTTCAAA
CACTTTCGTCGTGTGACAAAAACGACGCCCGAAGAAGCCAGTCGCCTGAACGGGTGGCTTCCCAGGAAAT
TTGCAAAGACGGGCGACTCTGGACTTCCCTCTCCATCAGTCGGCAAGAGATTCAACGCCGTTGTCATGGG
ACGGAAAAACTGGGAAAGCATGCCTCGAAAGTTTAGACCCCTCGTGGACAGATTGAACATCGTCGTTTCC
TCTTCCCTCAAAGAAGAAGACATTGCGGCGGAGAAGCCTCAAGCTGAAGGCCAGCAGCGCGTCCGAGTCT
GTGCTTCACTCCCAGCAGCTCTCAGCCTTCTGGAGGAAGAGTACAAGGATTCTGTCGACCAGATTTTTGT
CGTGGGAGGAGCGGGACTGTACGAGGCAGCGCTGTCTCTGGGCGTTGCCTCTCACCTGTACATCACGCGT
GTAGCCCGCGAGTTTCCGTGCGACGTTTTCTTCCCTGCGTTCCCCGGAGATGACATTCTTTCAAACAAAT
CAACTGCTGCGCAGGCTGCAGCTCCTGCCGAGTCTGTGTTCGTTCCCTTTTGTCCGGAGCTCGGAAGAGA
GAAGGACAATGAAGCGACGTATCGACCCATCTTCATTTCCAAGACCTTCTCAGACAACGGGGTACCCTAC
GACTCCGTGGTTCTCGAGAAGAGAAGGAAGACTGACGACGCAGCCACTGCGGAACCGAGCAACGCAATGA
GCTCCTTGACGTCCACGAGGGAGACAACTCCCGTGCACGGGTTGCAGGCTCCTTCTTCGGCCGCAGCCAT
TGCCCCGGTGTTGGCGTGGATGGACGAAGAAGACCGGAAAAAACGCGAGCAAAAGGAACTGATTCGGGCC
GTTCCGCATGTTCACTTTAGAGGCCATGAAGAATTCCAGTACCTTGATCTCATTGCCGACATTATTAACA
ATGGAAGGACAATGGATGACCGAACGGGCGTTGGTGTCATCTCCAAATTCGGCTGCACTATGCGCTACTC
GCTGGATCAGGCCTTTCCACTTCTCACCACAAAGCGTGTGTTCTGGAAAGGGGTCCTCGAAGAGTTGCTG
TGGTTCATTCGCGGCGACACGAACGCAAACCATCTTTCTGAGAAGGGCGTGAAGATCTGGGACAAGAATG
TGACACGCGAGTTCCTCGATTCGCGCAATCTCCCCCACCGAGAGGTCGGAGACATCGGCCCGGGCTACGG
CTTCCAGTGGAGACACTTCGGCGCGGCATACAAAGACATGCACACAGACTACACAGGGCAGGGCGTCGAC
CAGCTGAAGAATGTGATCCAGATGCTGAGAACGAATCCAACAGATCGTCGCATGCTCATGACTGCCTGGA
ATCCTGCAGCGCTGGACGAAATGGCGCTGCCGCCTTGTCACTTGTTGTGCCAGTTCTACGTGAACGACCA
GAAGGAGCTGTCGTGCATCATGTATCAGCGGTCGTGCGATGTCGGCCTCGGCGTCCCCTTCAACATCGCT
TCCTATTCGCTTTTGACGCTCATGGTTGCACACGTCTGCAACCTAAAACCTAAGGAGTTCATTCACTTCA
TGGGGAACACGCATGTCTACACGAACCATGTCGAGGCTTTAAAAGAGCAGCTGCGGAGAGAACCGAGACC
GTTCCCCATTGTGAACATCCTCAACAAGGAACGCATCAAGGAAATCGACGATTTCACCGCCGAGGATTTT
GAGGTCGTGGGCTACGTCCCGCACGGACGAATCCAGATGGAGATGGCTGTCGGTGGAGGTGGAAGTATGG
CCATCATCAAGGAGTTCATGCGCTTCAAGGTGCACATGGAGGGCTCCGTGAACGGCCACGAGTTCGAGAT
CGAGGGCGAGGGCGAGGGCCGCCCCTACGAGGGCACCCAGACCGCCAAGCTGAAGGTGACCAAGGGTGGC
CCCCTGCCCTTCGCCTGGGACATCCTGTCCCCTCAGTTCATGTACGGCTCCAAGGCCTACGTGAAGCACC
CCGCCGACATCCCCGACTACTTGAAGCTGTCCTTCCCCGAGGGCTTCAAGTGGGAGCGCGTGATGAACTT
CGAGGACGGCGGCGTGGTGACCGTGACCCAGGACTCCTCCCTGCAGGACGGCGAGTTCATCTACAAGGTG
AAGCTGCGCGGCACCAACTTCCCCTCCGACGGCCCCGTAATGCAGAAGAAGACCATGGGCTGGGAGGCCT
CCTCCGAGCGGATGTACCCCGAGGACGGCGCCCTGAAGGGCGAGATCAAGCAGAGGCTGAAGCTGAAGGA
CGGCGGCCACTACGACGCTGAGGTCAAGACCACCTACAAGGCCAAGAAGCCCGTGCAGCTGCCCGGCGCC
TACAACGTCAACATCAAGTTGGACATCACCTCCCACAACGAGGACTACACCATCGTGGAACAGTACGAAC
GCGCCGAGGGCCGCCACTCCACCGGCGGCATGGACGAGCTGTACAAGTAAGCTGAGCATAACTTCGTATA
GCATACATTATACGAAGTTATCGGAAATACAGAAGCTGCCCGTCTCTCGTTTTCCTCTCTTTTCGGAGGG
ATCAGGGAGAGTGCCTCGGGTCGGAGAGAGCTGACGAGGGGGTGCCAGAGACCCCTGTGTCCTTTATCGA
AGAAAAGGGATGACTCTTCATGTGGCATTTCACACAGTCTCACCTCGCCTTGTTTTCTTTTTGTCAATCA
GAACGAAAGCGAGTTGCGGGTGACGCAGATGTGCGTGTATCCACTCGTGAATGCGTTATCGTTCTGTATG
CCGCTAGAGTGCTGGACTGTTGCTGTCTGCCCACGACAGCAGACAACTTTCCTTCTATGCACTTGCAGGA
TGGTGCAGCGCAAACGACGGAGAGAAAGGAGCACCCTCTCAGTTTCCCTACGATGTGCTGTCAGTTTCGA
CTCTTCACCGCGAACGATTGGCGATACGTCTCTGTTGACTTGTTAGGCTCCGACCACGAAGCTCCCTTAA
CTAAATAAGCCGCGACACCTAAGTGTACACCATTTGCAGATCGATAATCTGCGACCGCTGAATCCGTCCA
GATCAGTAAAACCGCACCACCTAAGTGTAAACCTTGTTTAGGTCGATAAAATGCTACCAACCCCCACCCA
CAATCGAGCCTTGAGCGTTTCTGCGCACGCGTTGGCCTACGTGACTTGCTGATGCCTGCCTCTGGCCATT
CATGCCAGTCAGTGCGCATAAAAATGTGGACACAGTCGGTTGACAAGTGTTCTGGCAGGCTACAGTGACA
CGGGGAAATCGTTTCTGAGAGAGCACCAAAACCTTTTAGCTGTCACCATCTTCTTCGCTTGCTACGTTGT
CTGATTTGTCGTTTTTCCTCTCGGTGTGAAGCGTTTTTCGTAACGTCAATCGACCCAGGACACTGCTTCC
AGCTGTCTGTGCCGTCCTGTCGTGACCAGTTTGTCGCCGCGACTTTATGAGCTTTTTCCTGTTGAGAAAG
CGGTTCGGCGGCCGCCACGTGACATGCGGGAGAAGAAAACGTGACCGAACAAATCAACTGGTGATCTAGA
GTCGACCTGCAGGCATGCAAGCTTGGCGTAATCATGGTCATAGCTGTTTCCTGCCTATAGTGAGTCGTAT
TATGTGAAATTGTTATCCGCTCACAATTCCACACAACATACGAGCCGGAAGCATAAAGTGTAAAGCCTGG
GGTGCCTAATGAGTGAGCTAACTCACATTAATTGCGTTGCGCTCACTGCCCGCTTTCCAGTCGGGAAACC
TGTCGTGCCAGCTGCATTAATGAATCGGCCAACGCGCGGGGAGAGGCGGTTTGCGTATTGGGCGCTCTTC
CGCTTCCTCGCTCACTGACTCGCTGCGCTCGGTCGTTCGGCTGCGGCGAGCGGTATCAGCTCACTCAAAG
GCGGTAATACGGTTATCCACAGAATCAGGGGATAACGCAGGAAAGAACATGTGAGCAAAAGGCCAGCAAA
AGGCCAGGAACCGTAAAAAGGCCGCGTTGCTGGCGTTTTTCCATAGGCTCCGCCCCCCTGACGAGCATCA
CAAAAATCGACGCTCAAGTCAGAGGTGGCGAAACCCGACAGGACTATAAAGATACCAGGCGTTTCCCCCT
GGAAGCTCCCTCGTGCGCTCTCCTGTTCCGACCCTGCCGCTTACCGGATACCTGTCCGCCTTTCTCCCTT
CGGGAAGCGTGGCGCTTTCTCATAGCTCACGCTGTAGGTATCTCAGTTCGGTGTAGGTCGTTCGCTCCAA
GCTGGGCTGTGTGCACGAACCCCCCGTTCAGCCCGACCGCTGCGCCTTATCCGGTAACTATCGTCTTGAG
TCCAACCCGGTAAGACACGACTTATCGCCACTGGCAGCAGCCACTGGTAACAGGATTAGCAGAGCGAGGT
ATGTAGGCGGTGCTACAGAGTTCTTGAAGTGGTGGCCTAACTACGGCTACACTAGAAGAACAGTATTTGG
TATCTGCGCTCTGCTGAAGCCAGTTACCTTCGGAAAAAGAGTTGGTAGCTCTTGATCCGGCAAACAAACC
ACCGCTGGTAGCGGTGGTTTTTTTGTTTGCAAGCAGCAGATTACGCGCAGAAAAAAAGGATCTCAAGAAG
ATCCTTTGATCTTTTCTACGGGGTCTGACGCTCAGTGGAACGAAAACTCACGTTAAGGGATTTTGGTCAT
GAGATTATCAAAAAGGATCTTCACCTAGATCCTTTTAAATTAAAAATGAAGTTTTAAATCAATCTAAAGT
ATATATGAGTAAACTTGGTCTGACAGTTACCAATGCTTAATCAGTGAGGCACCTATCTCAGCGATCTGTC
TATTTCGTTCATCCATAGTTGCCTGACTCCCCGTCGTGTAGATAACTACGATACGGGAGGGCTTACCATC
TGGCCCCAGTGCTGCAATGATACCGCGAGACCCACGCTCACCGGCTCCAGATTTATCAGCAATAAACCAG
CCAGCCGGAAGGGCCGAGCGCAGAAGTGGTCCTGCAACTTTATCCGCCTCCATCCAGTCTATTAATTGTT
GCCGGGAAGCTAGAGTAAGTAGTTCGCCAGTTAATAGTTTGCGCAACGTTGTTGCCATTGCTACAGGCAT
CGTGGTGTCACGCTCGTCGTTTGGTATGGCTTCATTCAGCTCCGGTTCCCAACGATCAAGGCGAGTTACA
TGATCCCCCATGTTGTGCAAAAAAGCGGTTAGCTCCTTCGGTCCTCCGATCGTTGTCAGAAGTAAGTTGG
CCGCAGTGTTATCACTCATGGTTATGGCAGCACTGCATAATTCTCTTACTGTCATGCCATCCGTAAGATG
CTTTTCTGTGACTGGTGAGTACTCAACCAAGTCATTCTGAGAATAGTGTATGCGGCGACCGAGTTGCTCT
TGCCCGGCGTCAATACGGGATAATACCGCGCCACATAGCAGAACTTTAAAAGTGCTCATCATTGGAAAAC
GTTCTTCGGGGCGAAAACTCTCAAGGATCTTACCGCTGTTGAGATCCAGTTCGATGTAACCCACTCGTGC
ACCCAACTGATCTTCAGCATCTTTTACTTTCACCAGCGTTTCTGGGTGAGCAAAAACAGGAAGGCAAAAT
GCCGCAAAAAAGGGAATAAGGGCGACACGGAAATGTTGAATACTCATACTCTTCCTTTTTCAATATTATT
GAAGCATTTATCAGGGTTATTGTCTCATGAGCGGATACATATTTGAATGTATTTAGAAAAATAAACAAAT
AGGGGTTCCGCGCACATTTCCCCGAAAAGTGCCACCTGACGTCTAAGAAACCATTATTATCATGACATTA
ACCTATAAAAATAGGCGTATCACGAGGCCCTTTCGTC
